>Addgene plasmid #68223 | pEGB 35S:dCas9:Tnos (GB1191) | depositor full sequence | sequence record 135584 | pEGB 35S:dCas9:Tnos (GB1191) sequence 12041 bps
GGAGACTAGAGCCAAGCTGATCTCCTTTGCCCCGGAGATCACCATGGACGACTTTCTCTATCTCTACGAT
CTAGGAAGAAAGTTCGACGGAGAAGGTGACGATACCATGTTCACCACCGATAATGAGAAGATTAGCCTCT
TCAATTTCAGAAAGAATGCTGACCCACAGATGGTTAGAGAGGCCTACGCGGCAGGTCTGATCAAGACGAT
CTACCCGAGTAATAATCTCCAGGAGATCAAATACCTTCCCAAGAAGGTTAAAGATGCAGTCAAAAGATTC
AGGACTAACTGCATCAAGAACACAGAGAAAGATATATTTCTCAAGATCAGAAGTACTATTCCAGTATGGA
CGATTCAAGGCTTGCTTCATAAACCAAGGCAAGTAATAGAGATTGGAGTCTCTAAGAAAGTAGTTCCTAC
TGAATCAAAGGCCATGGAGTCAAAAATTCAGATCGAGGATCTAACAGAACTCGCCGTGAAGACTGGCGAA
CAGTTCATACAGAGTCTTTTACGACTCAATGACAAGAAGAAAATCTTCGTCAACATGGTGGAGCACGACA
CTCTCGTCTACTCCAAGAATATCAAAGATACAGTCTCAGAAGACCAAAGGGCTATTGAGACTTTTCAACA
AAGGGTAATATCGGGAAACCTCCTCGGATTCCATTGCCCAGCTATCTGTCACTTCATCAAAAGGACAGTA
GAAAAGGAAGGTGGCACCTACAAATGCCATCATTGCGATAAAGGAAAGGCTATCGTTCAAGATGCCTCTG
CCGACAGTGGTCCCAAAGATGGACCCCCACCCACGAGGAGCATCGTGGAAAAAGAAGACGTTCCAACCAC
GTCTTCAAAGCAAGTGGATTGATGTGATATCTCCACTGACGTAAGGGATGACGCACAATCCCACTATCCT
TCGCAAGACCCTTCCTCTATATAAGGAAGTTCATTTCATTTGGAGAGGACTCCGGTATTTTTACAACAAT
TACCACAACAAAACAAACAACAAACAACATTACAATTTACTATTCTAGTCGAAATGGACAAGAAGTACTC
CATTGGGCTCGCTATCGGCACAAACAGCGTCGGCTGGGCCGTCATTACGGACGAGTACAAGGTGCCGAGC
AAAAAATTCAAAGTTCTGGGCAATACCGATCGCCACAGCATAAAGAAGAACCTCATTGGCGCCCTCCTGT
TCGACTCCGGGGAAACGGCCGAAGCCACGCGGCTCAAAAGAACAGCACGGCGCAGATATACCCGCAGAAA
GAATCGGATCTGCTACCTGCAGGAGATCTTTAGTAATGAGATGGCTAAGGTGGATGACTCTTTCTTCCAT
AGGCTGGAGGAGTCCTTTTTGGTGGAGGAGGATAAAAAGCACGAGCGCCACCCAATCTTTGGCAATATCG
TGGACGAGGTGGCGTACCATGAAAAGTACCCAACCATATATCATCTGAGGAAGAAGCTTGTAGACAGTAC
TGATAAGGCTGACTTGCGGTTGATCTATCTCGCGCTGGCGCATATGATCAAATTTCGGGGACACTTCCTC
ATCGAGGGGGACCTGAACCCAGACAACAGCGATGTCGACAAACTCTTTATCCAACTGGTTCAGACTTACA
ATCAGCTTTTCGAAGAGAACCCGATCAACGCATCCGGAGTTGACGCCAAAGCAATCCTGAGCGCTAGGCT
GTCCAAATCCCGGCGGCTCGAAAACCTCATCGCACAGCTCCCTGGGGAGAAGAAGAACGGCCTGTTTGGT
AATCTTATCGCCCTGTCACTCGGGCTGACCCCCAACTTTAAATCTAACTTCGACCTGGCCGAAGATGCCA
AGCTTCAACTGAGCAAAGACACCTACGATGATGATCTCGACAATCTGCTGGCCCAGATCGGCGACCAGTA
CGCAGACCTTTTTTTGGCGGCAAAGAACCTGTCAGACGCCATTCTGCTGAGTGATATTCTGCGAGTGAAC
ACGGAGATCACCAAAGCTCCGCTGAGCGCTAGTATGATCAAGCGCTATGATGAGCACCACCAAGACTTGA
CTTTGCTGAAGGCCCTTGTCAGACAGCAACTGCCTGAGAAGTACAAGGAAATTTTCTTCGATCAGTCTAA
AAATGGCTACGCCGGATACATTGACGGCGGAGCAAGCCAGGAGGAATTTTACAAATTTATTAAGCCCATC
TTGGAAAAAATGGACGGCACCGAGGAGCTGCTGGTAAAGCTTAACAGAGAAGATCTGTTGCGCAAACAGC
GCACTTTCGACAATGGAAGCATCCCCCACCAGATTCACCTGGGCGAACTGCACGCTATCCTCAGGCGGCA
AGAGGATTTCTACCCCTTTTTGAAAGATAACAGGGAAAAGATTGAGAAAATCCTCACATTTCGGATACCC
TACTATGTAGGCCCCCTCGCCCGGGGAAATTCCAGATTCGCGTGGATGACTCGCAAATCAGAAGAGACTA
TCACTCCCTGGAACTTCGAGGAAGTCGTGGATAAGGGGGCCTCTGCCCAGTCCTTCATCGAAAGGATGAC
TAACTTTGATAAAAATCTGCCTAACGAAAAGGTGCTTCCTAAACACTCTCTGCTGTACGAGTACTTCACA
GTTTATAACGAGCTCACCAAGGTCAAATACGTCACAGAAGGGATGAGAAAGCCAGCATTCCTGTCTGGAG
AGCAGAAGAAAGCTATCGTGGACCTCCTCTTCAAGACGAACCGGAAAGTTACCGTGAAACAGCTCAAAGA
AGATTATTTCAAAAAGATTGAATGTTTCGACTCTGTTGAAATCAGCGGAGTGGAGGATCGCTTCAACGCA
TCCCTGGGAACGTATCACGATCTCCTGAAAATCATTAAAGACAAGGACTTCCTGGACAATGAGGAGAACG
AGGACATTCTTGAGGACATTGTCCTCACCCTTACGTTGTTTGAAGATAGGGAGATGATTGAAGAACGCTT
GAAAACTTACGCTCATCTCTTCGACGACAAAGTCATGAAACAGCTCAAGAGGCGCCGATATACAGGATGG
GGGCGGCTGTCAAGAAAACTGATCAATGGGATCCGAGACAAGCAGAGTGGAAAGACAATCCTGGATTTTC
TTAAGTCCGATGGATTTGCCAACCGGAACTTCATGCAGTTGATCCATGATGACTCTCTCACCTTTAAGGA
GGACATCCAGAAAGCACAAGTTTCTGGCCAGGGGGACAGTCTCCACGAGCACATCGCTAATCTTGCAGGT
AGCCCAGCTATCAAAAAGGGAATACTGCAGACCGTTAAGGTCGTGGATGAACTCGTCAAAGTAATGGGAA
GGCATAAGCCCGAGAATATCGTTATCGAGATGGCCCGAGAGAACCAAACTACCCAGAAGGGACAGAAGAA
CAGTAGGGAAAGGATGAAGAGGATTGAAGAGGGTATAAAAGAACTGGGGTCCCAAATCCTTAAGGAACAC
CCAGTTGAAAACACCCAGCTTCAGAATGAGAAGCTCTACCTGTACTACCTGCAGAACGGCAGGGACATGT
ACGTGGATCAGGAACTGGACATCAATCGGCTCTCCGACTACGACGTGGATGCCATCGTGCCCCAGTCTTT
TCTCAAAGATGATTCTATTGATAATAAAGTGTTGACAAGATCCGATAAAAATAGAGGGAAGAGTGATAAC
GTCCCCTCAGAAGAAGTTGTCAAGAAAATGAAAAATTATTGGCGGCAGCTGCTGAACGCCAAACTGATCA
CACAACGGAAGTTCGATAATCTGACTAAGGCTGAACGAGGTGGCCTGTCTGAGTTGGATAAAGCCGGCTT
CATCAAAAGGCAGCTTGTTGAGACACGCCAGATCACCAAGCACGTGGCCCAAATTCTCGATTCACGCATG
AACACCAAGTACGATGAAAATGACAAACTGATTCGAGAGGTGAAAGTTATTACTCTGAAGTCTAAGCTGG
TTTCAGATTTCAGAAAGGACTTTCAGTTTTATAAGGTGAGAGAGATCAACAATTACCACCATGCGCATGA
TGCCTACCTGAATGCAGTGGTAGGCACTGCACTTATCAAAAAATATCCCAAGCTTGAATCTGAATTTGTT
TACGGAGACTATAAAGTGTACGATGTTAGGAAAATGATCGCAAAGTCTGAGCAGGAAATAGGCAAGGCCA
CCGCTAAGTACTTCTTTTACAGCAATATTATGAATTTTTTCAAGACCGAGATTACACTGGCCAATGGAGA
GATTCGGAAGCGACCACTTATCGAAACAAACGGAGAAACAGGAGAAATCGTGTGGGACAAGGGTAGGGAT
TTCGCGACAGTCCGGAAGGTCCTGTCCATGCCGCAGGTGAACATCGTTAAAAAGACCGAAGTACAGACCG
GAGGCTTCTCCAAGGAAAGTATCCTCCCGAAAAGGAACAGCGACAAGCTGATCGCACGCAAAAAAGATTG
GGACCCCAAGAAATACGGCGGATTCGATTCTCCTACAGTCGCTTACAGTGTACTGGTTGTGGCCAAAGTG
GAGAAAGGGAAGTCTAAAAAACTCAAAAGCGTCAAGGAACTGCTGGGCATCACAATCATGGAGCGATCAA
GCTTCGAAAAAAACCCCATCGACTTTCTCGAGGCGAAAGGATATAAAGAGGTCAAAAAAGACCTCATCAT
TAAGCTTCCCAAGTACTCTCTCTTTGAGCTTGAAAACGGCCGGAAACGAATGCTCGCTAGTGCGGGCGAG
CTGCAGAAAGGTAACGAGCTGGCACTGCCCTCTAAATACGTTAATTTCTTGTATCTGGCCAGCCACTATG
AAAAGCTCAAAGGATCTCCCGAAGATAATGAGCAGAAGCAGCTGTTCGTGGAACAACACAAACACTACCT
TGATGAGATCATCGAGCAAATAAGCGAATTCTCCAAAAGAGTGATCCTCGCCGACGCTAACCTCGATAAG
GTGCTTTCTGCTTACAATAAGCACAGGGATAAGCCCATCAGGGAGCAGGCAGAAAACATTATCCACTTGT
TTACTCTGACCAACTTGGGCGCGCCTGCAGCCTTCAAGTACTTCGACACCACCATAGACAGAAAGCGGTA
CACCTCTACAAAGGAGGTCCTGGACGCCACACTGATTCATCAGTCAATTACGGGGCTCTATGAAACAAGA
ATCGACCTCTCTCAGCTCGGTGGAGACAGCAGGGCTGACCCCAAGAAGAAGAGGAAGGTGTGAGCTTGGA
ATGGATCTTCGATCCCGATCGTTCAAACATTTGGCAATAAAGTTTCTTAAGATTGAATCCTGTTGCCGGT
CTTGCGACGATTATCATATAATTTCTGTTGAATTACGTTAAGCATGTAATAATTAACATGTAATGCATGA
CGTTATTTATGAGATGGGTTTTTATGATTAGAGTCCCGCAATTATACATTTAATACGCGATAGAAAACAA
AATATAGCGCGCAAACTAGGATAAATTATCGCGCDCGGTGTCATCTATGTTACTAGATCGGGAATTGCCA
AGCTAATTCTTGAAGACGAAAGGGCCTCGTGATACGCCTATTTTTATAGGTTAATGTCATGATAATAATG
GTTTCTTAGACGTCAGGTGGCACTTTTCGGGGAAATGTGCGCGGAACCCCTATTTGTTTATTTTTCTAAA
TACATTCAAATATGTATCCGCTCATGAGACAATAACCCTGATAAATGCTTCAATAATGGGACCGACTCGC
GCTTGAGACGAAGCTTGACAGGATATATTGGCGGGTAAACCTAAGAGAAAAGAGCGTTTATTAGAATAAT
CGGATATTTAAAAGGGCGTGAAAAGGTTTATCCGTTCGTCCATTTGTATGTGCATGCCAACCACAGGGTT
CCCCTCGGGATCAAAGTACTTTGATCCAACCCCTCCGCTGCTATAGTGCAGTCGGCTTCTGACGTTCAGT
GCAGCCGTCATCTGAAAACGACATGTCGCACAAGTCCTAAGTTACGCGACAGGCTGCCGCCCTGCCCTTT
TCCTGGCGTTTTCTTGTCGCGTGTTTTAGTCGCATAAAGTAGAATACTTGCGACTAGAACCGGAGACATT
ACGCCATGAACAAGAGCGCCGCCGCTGGCCTGCTGGGCTATGCCCGCGTCAGCACCGACGACCAGGACTT
GACCAACCAACGGGCCGAACTGCACGCGGCCGGCTGCACCAAGCTGTTTTCCGAGAAGATCACCGGCACC
AGGCGCGACCGCCCGGAGCTGGCCAGGATGCTTGACCACCTACGCCCTGGCGACGTTGTGACAGTGACCA
GGCTAGACCGCCTGGCCCGCAGCACCCGCGACCTACTGGACATTGCCGAGCGCATCCAGGAGGCCGGCGC
GGGCCTGCGTAGCCTGGCAGAGCCGTGGGCCGACACCACCACGCCGGCCGGCCGCATGGTGTTGACCGTG
TTCGCCGGCATTGCCGAGTTCGAGCGTTCCCTAATCATCGACCGCACCCGGAGCGGGCGCGAGGCCGCCA
AGGCCCGAGGCGTGAAGTTTGGCCCCCGCCCTACCCTCACCCCGGCACAGATCGCGCACGCCCGCGAGCT
GATCGACCAGGAAGGCCGCACCGTGAAAGAGGCGGCTGCACTGCTTGGCGTGCATCGCTCGACCCTGTAC
CGCGCACTTGAGCGCAGCGAGGAAGTGACGCCCACCGAGGCCAGGCGGCGCGGTGCCTTCCGTGAGGACG
CATTGACCGAGGCCGACGCCCTGGCGGCCGCCGAGAATGAACGCCAAGAGGAACAAGCATGAAACCGCAC
CAGGACGGCCAGGACGAACCGTTTTTCATTACCGAAGAGATCGAGGCGGAGATGATCGCGGCCGGGTACG
TGTTCGAGCCGCCCGCGCACCTCTCAACCGTGCGGCTGCATGAAATCCTGGCCGGTTTGTCTGATGCCAA
GCTGGCGGCCTGGCCGGCCAGCTTGGCCGCTGAAGAAACCGAGCGCCGCCGTCTAAAAAGGTGATGTGTA
TTTGAGTAAAACAGCTTGCGTCATGCGGTCGCTGCGTATATGATCCGATGAGTAAATAAACAAATACGCA
AGGGGAACGCATGAAGGTTATCGCTGTACTTAACCAGAAAGGCGGGTCAGGCAAGACGACCATCGGAACC
CATCTAGCCCGCGCCCTGCAACTCGCCGGGGCCGATGTTCTGTTAGTCGATTCCGATCCCCAGGGCAGTG
CCCGCGATTGGGCGGCCGTGCGGGAAGATCAACCGCTAACCGTTGTCGGCATCGACCGCCCGACGATTGA
CCGCGACGTGAAGGCCATCGGCCGGCGCGACTTCGTAGTGATCGACGGAGCGCCCCAGGCGGCGGACTTG
GCTGTGTCCGCGATCAAGGCAGCCGACTTCGTGCTGATTCCGGTGCAGCCAAGCCCTTACGACATATGGG
CCACCGCCGACCTGGTGGAGCTGGTTAAGCAGCGCATTGAGGTCACGGATGGAAGGCTACAAGCGGCCTT
TGTCGTGTCGCGGGCGATCAAAGGCACGCGCATCGGCGGTGAGGTTGCCGAGGCGCTGGCCGGGTACGAG
CTGCCCATTCTTGAGTCCCGTATCACGCAGCGCGTGAGCTACCCAGGCACTGCCGCCGCCGGCACAACCG
TTCTTGAATCAGAACCCGAGGGCGACGCTGCCCGCGAGGTCCAGGCGCTGGCCGCTGAAATTAAATCAAA
ACTCATTTGAGTTAATGAGGTAAAGAGAAAATGAGCAAAAGCACAAACACGCTAAGTGCCGGCCGTCCGA
GCGCACGCAGCAGCAAGGCTGCAACGTTGGCCAGCCTGGCAGACACGCCAGCCATGAAGCGGGTCAACTT
TCAGTTGCCGGCGGAGGATCACACCAAGCTGAAGATGTACGCGGTACGCCAAGGCAAGACCATTACCGAG
CTGCTATCTGAATAGATCGCGCAGCTACCAGAGTAAATGAGCAAATGAATAAATGAGTAGATGAATTTTA
GCGGCTAAAGGAGGCGGCATGGAAAATCAAGAACAACCAGGCACCGACGCCGTGGAATGCCCCATGTGTG
GAGGAACGGGCGGTTGGCCAGGCGTAAGCGGCTGGGTTGTCTGCCGGCCCTGCAATGGCACTGGAACCCC
CAAGCCCGAGGAATCGGCGTGACGGTCGCAAACCATCCGGCCCGGTACAAATCGGCGCGGCGCTGGGTGA
TGACCTGGTGGAGAAGTTGAAGGCCGCGCAGGCCGCCCAGCGGCAACGCATCGAGGCAGAAGCACGCCCC
GGTGAATCGTGGCAAGCGGCCGCTGATCGAATCCGCAAAGAATCCCGGCAACCGCCGGCAGCCGGTGCGC
CGTCGATTAGGAAGCCGCCCAAGGGCGACGAGCAACCAGATTTTTTCGTTCCGATGCTCTATGACGTGGG
CACCCGCGATAGTCGCAGCATCATGGACGTGGCCGTTTTCCGTCTGTCGAAGCGTGACCGACGAGCTGGC
GAGGTGATCCGCTACGAGCTTCCAGACGGGCACGTAGAGGTTTCCGCAGGGCCGGCCGGCATGGCCAGTG
TGTGGGATTACGACCTGGTACTGATGGCGGTTTCCCATCTAACCGAATCCATGAACCGATACCGGGAAGG
GAAGGGAGACAAGCCCGGCCGCGTGTTCCGTCCACACGTTGCGGACGTACTCAAGTTCTGCCGGCGAGCC
GATGGCGGAAAGCAGAAAGACGACCTGGTAGAAACCTGCATTCGGTTAAACACCACGCACGTTGCCATGC
AGCGTACGAAGAAGGCCAAGAACGGCCGCCTGGTGACGGTATCCGAGGGTGAAGCCTTGATTAGCCGCTA
CAAGATCGTAAAGAGCGAAACCGGGCGGCCGGAGTACATCGAGATCGAGCTAGCTGATTGGATGTACCGC
GAGATCACAGAAGGCAAGAACCCGGACGTGCTGACGGTTCACCCCGATTACTTTTTGATCGATCCCGGCA
TCGGCCGTTTTCTCTACCGCCTGGCACGCCGCGCCGCAGGCAAGGCAGAAGCCAGATGGTTGTTCAAGAC
GATCTACGAACGCAGTGGCAGCGCCGGAGAGTTCAAGAAGTTCTGTTTCACCGTGCGCAAGCTGATCGGG
TCAAATGACCTGCCGGAGTACGATTTGAAGGAGGAGGCGGGGCAGGCTGGCCCGATCCTAGTCATGCGCT
ACCGCAACCTGATCGAGGGCGAAGCATCCGCCGGTTCCTAATGTACGGAGCAGATGCTAGGGCAAATTGC
CCTAGCAGGGGAAAAAGGTCGAAAAGGACTCTTTCCTGTGGATAGCACGTACATTGGGAACCCAAAGCCG
TACATTGGGAACCGGAACCCGTACATTGGGAACCCAAAGCCGTACATTGGGAACCGGTCACACATGTAAG
TGACTGATATAAAAGAGAAAAAAGGCGATTTTTCCGCCTAAAACTCTTTAAAACTTATTAAAACTCTTAA
AACCCGCCTGGCCTGTGCATAACTGTCTGGCCAGCGCACAGCCGAAGAGCTGCAAAAAGCGCCTACCCTT
CGGTCGCTGCGCTCCCTACGCCCCGCCGCTTCGCGTCGGCCTATCGCGGCCGCTGGCCGCTCAAAAATGG
CTGGCCTACGGCCAGGCAATCTACCAGGGCGCGGACAAGCCGCGCCGTCGCCACTCGACCGCCGGCGCCC
ACATCAAGGCACCCTGCCTCGCGCGTTTCGGTGATGACGGTGAAAACCTCTGACACATGCAGCTCCCGGT
GACGGTCACAGCTTGTCTGTAAGCGGATGCCGGGAGCAGACAAGCCCGTCAGGGCGCGTCAGCGGGTGTT
GGCGGGTGTCGGGGCGCAGCCATGACCCAGTCACGTAGCGATAGCGGAGTGTATACTGGCTTAACTATGC
GGCATCAGAGCAGATTGTACTGAGAGTGCACCATATGCGGTGTGAAATACCGCACAGATGCGTAAGGAGA
AAATACCGCATCAGGCGCTCTTCCGCTTCCTCGCTCACTGACTCGCTGCGCTCGGTCGTTCGGCTGCGGC
GAGCGGTATCAGCTCACTCAAAGGCGGTAATACGGTTATCCACAGAATCAGGGGATAACGCAGGAAAGAA
CATGTGAGCAAAAGGCCAGCAAAAGGCCAGGAACCGTAAAAAGGCCGCGTTGCTGGCGTTTTTCCATAGG
CTCCGCCCCCCTGACGAGCATCACAAAAATCGACGCTCAAGTCAGAGGTGGCGAAACCCGACAGGACTAT
AAAGATACCAGGCGTTTCCCCCTGGAAGCTCCCTCGTGCGCTCTCCTGTTCCGACCCTGCCGCTTACCGG
ATACCTGTCCGCCTTTCTCCCTTCGGGAAGCGTGGCGCTTTCTCATAGCTCACGCTGTAGGTATCTCAGT
TCGGTGTAGGTCGTTCGCTCCAAGCTGGGCTGTGTGCACGAACCCCCCGTTCAGCCCGACCGCTGCGCCT
TATCCGGTAACTATCGTCTTGAGTCCAACCCGGTAAGACACGACTTATCGCCACTGGCAGCAGCCACTGG
TAACAGGATTAGCAGAGCGAGGTATGTAGGCGGTGCTACAGAGTTCTTGAAGTGGTGGCCTAACTACGGC
TACACTAGAAGGACAGTATTTGGTATCTGCGCTCTGCTGAAGCCAGTTACCTTCGGAAAAAGAGTTGGTA
GCTCTTGATCCGGCAAACAAACCACCGCTGGTAGCGGTGGTTTTTTTGTTTGCAAGCAGCAGATTACGCG
CAGAAAAAAAGGATCTCAAGAAGATCCTTTGATCTTTTCTACGGGGTCTGACGCTCAGTGGAACGAAAAC
TCACGTTAAGGGATTTTGGTCATGCATTCTAGGTGATTAGAAAAACTCATCGAGCATCAAATGAAACTGC
AATTTATTCATATCAGGATTATCAATACCATATTTTTGAAAAAGCCGTTTCTGTAATGAAGGAGAAAACT
CACCGAGGCAGTTCCATAGGATGGCAAGATCCTGGTATCGGTCTGCGATTCCGACTCGTCCAACATCAAT
ACAACCTATTAATTTCCCCTCGTCAAAAATAAGGTTATCAAGTGAGAAATCACCATGAGTGACGACTGAA
TCCGGTGAGAATGGCAAAAGTTTATGCATTTCTTTCCAGACTTGTTCAACAGGCCAGCCATTACGCTCGT
CATCAAAATCACTCGCATCAACCAAACCGTTATTCATTCGTGATTGCGCCTGAGCGAGTCGAAATACGCG
ATCGCTGTTAAAAGGACAATTACAAACAGGAATCGAATGCAACCGGCGCAGGAACACTGCCAGCGCATCA
ACAATATTTTCACCTGAATCAGGATATTCTTCTAATACCTGGAATGCTGTTTTCCCTGGGATCGCAGTGG
TGAGTAACCATGCATCATCAGGAGTACGGATAAAATGCTTGATGGTCGGAAGAGGCATAAATTCCGTCAG
CCAGTTTAGTCTGACCATCTCATCTGTAACATCATTGGCAACGCTACCTTTGCCATGTTTCAGAAACAAC
TCTGGCGCATCGGGCTTCCCATACAATCGGTAGATTGTCGCACCTGATTGCCCGACATTATCGCGAGCCC
ATTTATACCCATATAAATCAGCATCCATGTTGGAATTTAATCGCGGCCTTGAGCAAGACGTTTCCCGTTG
AATATGGCTCATAACAGAACTTATTATTTCCTTCCTCTTTTCTACAGTATTTAAAGATACCCCAAGAAGC
TAATTATAACAAGACGAACTCCAATTCACTGTTCCTTGCATTCTAAAACCTTAAATACCAGAAAACAGCT
TTTTCAAAGTTGTTTTCAAAGTTGGCGTATAACATAGTATCGACGGAGCCGATTTTGAAACCGCGGTGAT
CACAGGCAGCAACGCTCTGTCATCGTTACAATCAACATGCTACCCTCCGCGAGATCATCCGTGTTTCAAA
CCCGGCAGCTTAGTTGCCGTTCTTCCGAATAGCATCGGTAACATGAGCAAAGTCTGCCGCCTTACAACGG
CTCTCCCGCTGACGCCGTCCCGGACTGATGGGCTGCCTGTATCGAGTGGTGATTTTGTGCCGAGCTGCCG
GTCGGGGAGCTGTTGGCTGGCTGGTGGCAGGATATATTGTGGTGTAAACATAACAAGCTTCGTCTCAGTC
A
Features (pLannotate 1.2.2; 16 found; start..end, strand, type, name):
    616..960     +  promoter       CaMV 35S promoter: strong constitutive promoter from cauliflower mosaic virus
    913..959     +  promoter       minimal CaMV 35S promoter: minimal 35S promoter from cauliflower mosaic virus
    992..1017    +  misc_feature   TMV Ω (fragment): translational enhancer from the tobacco mosaic virus 5'-leader sequence (Gallie et al., 1988)
   1034..5137    +  CDS            Cas9: Cas9 (Csn1) endonuclease from the Streptococcus pyogenes Type II CRISPR/Cas system generates RNA-guided double strand breaks in DNA
   5197..5449    +  terminator     NOS terminator: nopaline synthase terminator and poly(A) signal
   5570..5657    +  promoter       AmpR promoter (fragment): bla
   5686..5710    +  misc_feature   RB T-DNA repeat: right border repeat from nopaline C58 T-DNA
   6050..6451    +  CDS            Y4CG_SINFN (fragment): Protein inferred from homology: Swiss-Prot protein existence level 3. From Sinorhizobium fredii (strain NBRC 101917 / NGR234).
   7011..7640    +  CDS            pVS1 StaA: stability protein from the Pseudomonas plasmid pVS1 (Heeb et al., 2000)
   8073..9141    +  CDS            pVS1 RepA (fragment): replication protein from the Pseudomonas plasmid pVS1 (Heeb et al., 2000)
   9207..9401    +  rep_origin     pVS1 oriV: origin of replication for the Pseudomonas plasmid pVS1 (Heeb et al., 2000)
   9604..9643    +  CDS            rop (fragment): Rop protein, which maintains plasmids at low copy number; rop
   9745..9885    +  misc_feature   bom: basis of mobility region from pBR322
  10071..10659   -  rep_origin     ori: high-copy-number ColE1/pMB1/pBR322/pUC origin of replication
  10747..11562   -  CDS            KanR: aminoglycoside phosphotransferase; aph(3')-Ia; confers resistance to kanamycin in bacteria or G418 (Geneticin®) in eukaryotes
  11995..12019   +  misc_feature   LB T-DNA repeat: left border repeat from nopaline C58 T-DNA
