[The description below was written by a language model from this plasmid's Addgene catalogue record and pLannotate feature annotations shown in this document.]
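Description:
pEGB 35S:dCas9:Tnos (GB1191) is a plant binary expression vector from the GoldenBraid modular assembly system, built in the alpha-level destination backbone pDGB3alpha2, which is derived from pCambia1302. The 12,041 nt plasmid carries two replication systems. A ColE1/pBR322-type ori, together with a bom mobilisation region, gives high-copy maintenance in E. coli. The pVS1 oriV, RepA and StaA functions support replication and stable inheritance in Agrobacterium. Bacterial selection is by kanamycin through an aph(3')-Ia KanR gene located outside the T-DNA. Nopaline-type left and right border repeats define the region transferred into plant cells. No plant selectable marker is annotated within the borders.

The payload is a single transcriptional unit, listed as a 5,664 bp insert. A CaMV 35S promoter, followed by a fragment of the TMV Ω translational enhancer leader, drives a human codon-optimised Streptococcus pyogenes Cas9 coding sequence, which is terminated by the nopaline synthase (NOS) terminator and poly(A) signal. The automated annotation labels the coding sequence simply as Cas9. According to the catalogue entry, it carries the D10A and H840A substitutions, which inactivate the RuvC and HNH nuclease domains. The resulting dCas9 still binds DNA under guide RNA direction but does not cut it. Internal BsaI and BsmBI sites were removed to domesticate the part for Type IIS cloning. The unit was assembled with BsaI, whose sites were destroyed in the process, and it can be released with BsmBI for combination with other units, such as guide RNA cassettes, in higher-order GoldenBraid assemblies. The construct provides constitutive dCas9 expression in plants for CRISPR and synthetic biology work that relies on RNA-guided DNA binding without cleavage.
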