Addgene plasmid #68223: pEGB 35S:dCas9:Tnos (GB1191)
Purpose: Transcriptional unit for human codon optimized with mutated (D10A, H840A) and inactivated catalytic domains Cas9 protein plant expression driven by the 35S promoter
Depositing lab: Diego Orzaez. Depositing organization: Agencia Estatal Consejo Superior de Investigaciones Científicas, M.P. Publication: GoldenBraid 2.0: a comprehensive DNA assembly framework for plant synthetic biology. Sarrion-Perdigones A, Vazquez-Vilar M, Palaci J, Castelijns B, Forment J, Ziarsolo P, Blanca J, Granell A, Orzaez D. Plant Physiol. 2013 Jul;162(3):1618-31. 10.1104/pp.113.217661 PubMed 23669743.
Backbone
  Vector backbone: pDGB3alpha2
  Backbone manufacturer: self-made; derived from pCambia1302 generated at the Cambia Institute
  Vector type: Plant Expression, CRISPR, Synthetic Biology
Growth in bacteria
  Bacterial resistance: Kanamycin, 50 μg/mL
  Growth temperature: 37°C
  Growth strain: DH5alpha
  Copy number: High Copy
Gene/Insert
  Gene/Insert name: dCas9
  Insert size (bp): 5664
  Mutation: BsaI and BsmBI sites removed; human codon optimised; mutated (D10A, H840A) and inactivated catalytic domains
  Promoter: 35S
  Cloning method: Restriction Enzyme; 5′ cloning site BsaI (destroyed during cloning); 3′ cloning site BsaI (destroyed during cloning)
  Sequencing primers: 5′ GGTGGCAGGATATATTGTGG
Terms and licenses: Academic/Nonprofit Terms; Industry Terms: Not Available to Industry
Depositor comments: insert can be released with BsmBI
How to cite: pEGB 35S:dCas9:Tnos (GB1191) was a gift from Diego Orzaez (Addgene plasmid # 68223 ; http://n2t.net/addgene:68223 ; RRID:Addgene_68223)
