>Addgene plasmid #68223 | pEGB 35S:dCas9:Tnos (GB1191) | addgene partial sequence | sequence record 130350 | 35S-promoter 5'-CTATCCTTCGCAAGACCCTTC-3'
GGAGAGGACTCCGGTATTTTTACAACAATTACCACAACAAAACAAACAACAAACAACATTACAATTTACT
ATTCTAGTCGAAATGGACAAGAAGTACTCCATTGGGCTCGCTATCGGCACAAACAGCGTCGGCTGGGCCG
TCATTACGGACGAGTACAAGGTGCCGAGCAAAAAATTCAAAGTTCTGGGCAATACCGATCGCCACAGCAT
AAAGAAGAACCTCATTGGCGCCCTCCTGTTCGACTCCGGGGAAACGGCCGAAGCCACGCGGCTCAAAAGA
ACAGCACGGCGCAGATATACCCGCAGAAAGAATCGGATCTGCTACCTGCAGGAGATCTTTAGTAATGAGA
TGGCTAAGGTGGATGACTCTTTCTTCCATAGGCTGGAGGAGTCCTTTTTGGTGGAGGAGGATAAAAAGCA
CGAGCGCCACCCAATCTTTGGCAATATCGTGGACGAGGTGGCGTACCATGAAAAGTACCCAACCATATAT
CATCTGAGGAAGAAGCTTGTAGACAGTACTGATAAGGCTGACTTGCGGTTGATCTATCTCGCGCTGGCGC
ATATGATCAAATTTCGGGGACACTTCCTCATCGAGGGGGACCTGAACCCAGACAACAGCGATGTCGACAA
ACTCTTTATCCAACTGGTTCAGACTTACAATCAGCTTTTCGAAGAGAACCCGATCAACGCATCCGGAGTT
GACGCCAAAGCAATCCTGAGCGCTAGGCTGTCCAAATCCCGGCGGCTCGAA
