>Addgene plasmid #68223 | pEGB 35S:dCas9:Tnos (GB1191) | addgene partial sequence | sequence record 130353 | hdCas9-R2 5'-CCGGCTTTATCCAACTCAGAC-3'
TGGCGTTCAGCAGCTGCCGCCAATAATTTTTCATTTTCTTGACAACTTCTTCTGAGGGGACGTTATCACT
CTTCCCTCTATTTTTATCGGATCTTGTCAACACTTTATTATCAATAGAATCATCTTTGAGAAAAGACTGG
GGCACGATGGCATCCACGTCGTAGTCGGAGAGCCGATTGATGTCCAGTTCCTGATCCACGTACATGTCCC
TGCCGTTCTGCAGGTAGTACAGGTAGAGCTTCTCATTCTGAAGCTGGGTGTTTTCAACTGGGTGTTCCTT
AAGGATTTGGGACCCCAGTTCTTTTATACCCTCTTCAATCCTCTTCATCCTTTCCCTACTGTTCTTCTGT
CCCTTCTGGGTAGTTTGGTTCTCTCGGGCCATCTCGATAACGATATTCTCGGGCTTATGCCTTCCCATTA
CTTTGACGAGTTCATCCACGACCTTAACGGTCTGCAGTATTCCCTTTTTGATAGCTGGGCTACCTGCAAG
ATTAGCGATGTGCTCGTGGAGACTGTCCCCCTGGCCAGAAACTTGTGCTTTCTGGATGTCCTCCTTAAAG
GTGAGAGAGTCATCATGGATCAACTGCATGAAGTTCCGGTTGGC
