>Addgene plasmid #68223 | pEGB 35S:dCas9:Tnos (GB1191) | addgene partial sequence | sequence record 130355 | NOSterm-F 5'-agcgcgcaaactaggataaa-3'
ATCGGGAATTGCCAAGCTAATTCTTGAAGACGAAAGGGCCTCGTGATACGCCTATTTTTATAGGTTAATG
TCATGATAATAATGGTTTCTTAGACGTCAGGTGGCACTTTTCGGGGAAATGTGCGCGGAACCCCTATTTG
TTTATTTTTCTAAATACATTCAAATATGTATCCGCTCATGAGACAATAACCCTGATAAATGCTTCAATAA
TGGGACCGACTCGCGCTTGAGACGAAGCTTGACAGGATATATTGGCGGGTAAACCTAAGAGAAAAGAGCG
TTTATTAGAATAATCGGATATTTAAAAGGGCGTGAAAAGGTTTATCCGTTCGTCCATTTGTATGTGCATG
CCAACCACAGGGTTCCCCTCGGGATCAAAGTACTTTGATCCAACCCCTCCGCTGCTATAGTGCAGTCGGC
TTCTGACGTTCAGTGCAGCCGTCATCTGAAAACGACATGTCGCACAAGTCCTAAGTTACGCGACAGGCTG
CCGCCCTGCCCTTTTCCTGGCGTTTTCTTGTCGCGTGTTTTAGTCGCATAAAGTAGAATACTTGCGACTA
GAACCGGAGACATTACGCCATGAACAAGAGCGCCGCCGCTGGCCTGCTGGGCTATGCCCGCGTCAGCACC
GACGACCAGGACTTGACCAACCAACGGGCCGAACTGCACGCGGCCGGCTGCACCAAGCTGTTTTCCGAGA
AGATCACCGGCACCAGGCGCGACC
