>Addgene plasmid #68223 | pEGB 35S:dCas9:Tnos (GB1191) | addgene partial sequence | sequence record 130356 | Kan-R 5'-ATCGCGAGCCCATTTATACC-3'
TCGCGGCCTTGAGCAAGACGTTTCCCGTTGAATATGGCTCATAACAGAACTTATTATTTCCTTCCTCTTT
TCTACAGTATTTAAAGATACCCCAAGAAGCTAATTATAACAAGACGAACTCCAATTCACTGTTCCTTGCA
TTCTAAAACCTTAAATACCAGAAAACAGCTTTTTCAAAGTTGTTTTCAAAGTTGGCGTATAACATAGTAT
CGACGGAGCCGATTTTGAAACCGCGGTGATCACAGGCAGCAACGCTCTGTCATCGTTACAATCAACATGC
TACCCTCCGCGAGATCATCCGTGTTTCAAACCCGGCAGCTTAGTTGCCGTTCTTCCGAATAGCATCGGTA
ACATGAGCAAAGTCTGCCGCCTTACAACGGCTCTCCCGCTGACGCCGTCCCGGACTGATGGGCTGCCTGT
ATCGAGTGGTGATTTTGTGCCGAGCTGCCGGTCGGGGAGCTGTTGGCTGGCTGGTGGCAGGATATATTGT
GGTGTAAACATAACAAGCTTCGTCTCAGTCAGGAGACTAGAGCCAAGCTGATCTCCTTTGCCCCGGAGAT
CACCATGGACGACTTTCTCTATCTCTACGATCTAGGAAGAAAGTTCGACGGAGAAGGTGACGATACCATG
TTCACCACCGATAATGAGAAGATTAGCCTCTTCAATTTCAGAAAGAATGCTGACCCACAGATGGTTAGAG
AGGCCTACGCGGCAGGTCTGATCAAGA
